>Addgene plasmid #47124 | TAL3405 | depositor partial sequence | sequence record 67211 | Insert sequence
ATGGACTACAAAGACCATGACGGTGATTATAAAGATCATGACATCGATTACAAGGATGACGATGACAAGA
TGGCCCCCAAGAAGAAGAGGAAGGTGGGCATTCACCGCGGGGTACCTATGGTGGACTTGAGGACACTCGG
TTATTCGCAACAGCAACAGGAGAAAATCAAGCCTAAGGTCAGGAGCACCGTCGCGCAACACCACGAGGCG
CTTGTGGGGCATGGCTTCACTCATGCGCATATTGTCGCGCTTTCACAGCACCCTGCGGCGCTTGGGACGG
TGGCTGTCAAATACCAAGATATGATTGCGGCCCTGCCCGAAGCCACGCACGAGGCAATTGTAGGGGTCGG
TAAACAGTGGTCGGGAGCGCGAGCACTTGAGGCGCTGCTGACTGTGGCGGGTGAGCTTAGGGGGCCTCCG
CTCCAGCTCGACACCGGGCAGCTGCTGAAGATCGCGAAGAGAGGGGGAGTAACAGCGGTAGAGGCAGTGC
ACGCCTGGCGCAATGCGCTCACCGGGGCCCCCTTGAACCTGACCCCAGACCAGGTAGTCGCAATCGCGAA
CAATAATGGGGGAAAGCAAGCCCTGGAAACCGTGCAAAGGTTGTTGCCGGTCCTTTGTCAAGACCACGGC
CTTACACCGGAGCAAGTCGTGGCCATTGCAAGCAACATCGGTGGCAAACAGGCTCTTGAGACGGTTCAGA
GACTTCTCCCAGTTCTCTGTCAAGCCCACGGGCTGACTCCCGATCAAGTTGTAGCGATTGCGTCGAACAT
TGGAGGGAAACAAGCATTGGAGACTGTCCAACGGCTCCTTCCCGTGTTGTGTCAAGCCCACGGTTTGACG
CCTGCACAAGTGGTCGCCATCGCCAGCCATGATGGCGGTAAGCAGGCGCTGGAAACAGTACAGCGCCTGC
TGCCTGTACTGTGCCAGGATCATGGACTGACCCCAGACCAGGTAGTCGCAATCGCGTCAAACGGAGGGGG
AAAGCAAGCCCTGGAAACCGTGCAAAGGTTGTTGCCGGTCCTTTGTCAAGACCACGGCCTTACACCGGAG
CAAGTCGTGGCCATTGCATCCCACGACGGTGGCAAACAGGCTCTTGAGACGGTTCAGAGACTTCTCCCAG
TTCTCTGTCAAGCCCACGGGCTGACTCCCGATCAAGTTGTAGCGATTGCGTCGAACATTGGAGGGAAACA
AGCATTGGAGACTGTCCAACGGCTCCTTCCCGTGTTGTGTCAAGCCCACGGTTTGACGCCTGCACAAGTG
GTCGCCATCGCCTCCAATATTGGCGGTAAGCAGGCGCTGGAAACAGTACAGCGCCTGCTGCCTGTACTGT
GCCAGGATCATGGACTGACCCCAGACCAGGTAGTCGCAATCGCGTCAAACGGAGGGGGAAAGCAAGCCCT
GGAAACCGTGCAAAGGTTGTTGCCGGTCCTTTGTCAAGACCACGGCCTTACACCGGAGCAAGTCGTGGCC
ATTGCATCCCACGACGGTGGCAAACAGGCTCTTGAGACGGTTCAGAGACTTCTCCCAGTTCTCTGTCAAG
CCCACGGGCTGACTCCCGATCAAGTTGTAGCGATTGCGTCCAACGGTGGAGGGAAACAAGCATTGGAGAC
TGTCCAACGGCTCCTTCCCGTGTTGTGTCAAGCCCACGGTTTGACGCCTGCACAAGTGGTCGCCATCGCC
TCGAATGGCGGCGGTAAGCAGGCGCTGGAAACAGTACAGCGCCTGCTGCCTGTACTGTGCCAGGATCATG
GACTGACCCCAGACCAGGTAGTCGCAATCGCGTCACATGACGGGGGAAAGCAAGCCCTGGAAACCGTGCA
AAGGTTGTTGCCGGTCCTTTGTCAAGACCACGGCCTTACACCGGAGCAAGTCGTGGCCATTGCATCCCAC
GACGGTGGCAAACAGGCTCTTGAGACGGTTCAGAGACTTCTCCCAGTTCTCTGTCAAGCCCACGGGCTGA
CTCCCGATCAAGTTGTAGCGATTGCGTCCAACGGTGGAGGGAAACAAGCATTGGAGACTGTCCAACGGCT
CCTTCCCGTGTTGTGTCAAGCCCACGGTTTGACGCCTGCACAAGTGGTCGCCATCGCCAACAACAACGGC
GGTAAGCAGGCGCTGGAAACAGTACAGCGCCTGCTGCCTGTACTGTGCCAGGATCATGGACTGACACCCG
AACAGGTGGTCGCCATTGCTTCCCACGACGGAGGACGGCCAGCCTTGGAG
