>Addgene plasmid #47124 | TAL3405 | addgene partial sequence | sequence record 68631 | JDS-TALEN-F 5'-TAGGGGTCGGTAAACAGTGG-3'
TGTGGCGGGTGAGCTTAGGGGGCCTCCGCTCCAGCTCGACACCGGGCAGCTGCTGAAGATCGCGAAGAGA
GGGGGAGTAACAGCGGTAGAGGCAGTGCACGCCTGGCGCAATGCGCTCACCGGGGCCCCCTTGAACCTGA
CCCCAGACCAGGTAGTCGCAATCGCGAACAATAATGGGGGAAAGCAAGCCCTGGAAACCGTGCAAAGGTT
GTTGCCGGTCCTTTGTCAAGACCACGGCCTTACACCGGAGCAAGTCGTGGCCATTGCAAGCAACATCGGT
GGCAAACAGGCTCTTGAGACGGTTCAGAGACTTCTCCCAGTTCTCTGTCAAGCCCACGGGCTGACTCCCG
ATCAAGTTGTAGCGATTGCGTCGAACATTGGAGGGAAACAAGCATTGGAGACTGTCCAACGGCTCCTTCC
CGTGTTGTGTCAAGCCCACGGTTTGACGCCTGCACAAGTGGTCGCCATCGCCAGCCATGATGGCGGTAAG
CAGGCGCTGGAAACAGTACAGCGCCTGCTGCCTGTACTGTGCCAGGATCATGGACTGACCCCAGACCAGG
TAGTCGCAATCGCGTCAAACGGAGGGGGAAAGCAAGCCCTGGAAACCGTGCAAAGGTTGTTGCCGGTCCT
TTGTCAAGACCACGGCCTTACACCGGAGCAAGTCGTGGCCATTGCATCCCACGACGGTGGCAAACAGGCT
CTTGAGACGGTTCAGAGACTTCTCCCAGTTCTCTGTCAAGCCCACGGGCTGACTCCCGATCAAGTTGTAG
CGATTGCGTCGAACATTGGAGGGAAACAAGCATTGGAGACTGTCCAACGGCTCCTTCCCGTGTTGTGTCA
AGCCCACGGTTTGACGCCTGCACAAGTGGTCGCCATCGCCTCCAATATTGGCGGTAAGCAGGCGCTGGAA
ACAGTACAGCGCCTGCTGCCTGTACTGTGCCAGGATCATGGACTGACCCCA
