[The description below was written by a language model from this plasmid's Addgene catalogue record.]
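Description:
TAL3405 is a TALEN expression plasmid built on the JDS71 backbone, a mammalian expression vector that also carries a T7 promoter. It encodes the "right" half of a TALEN pair directed against the zebrafish (D. rerio) gene asun, as part of a zebrafish community set of engineered nucleases. The plasmid is maintained in E. coli as a high-copy construct under ampicillin selection; the record gives no feature table, so the specific origin of replication and other backbone elements are not itemised.

The insert, about 1.4 kb, is an assembled array of TAL effector repeats whose order determines recognition of an 18-nucleotide half-site in asun. It was cloned into the roughly 6.4 kb backbone through BsmBI sites that were destroyed in the process, as is typical of type IIS cloning that leaves seamless junctions. This places the repeat array in frame with backbone-encoded sequences, giving a protein with an N-terminal 3X Flag tag for detection and a C-terminal wild-type FokI nuclease domain. Because FokI must dimerise to cut, this right-hand monomer is meant to be used with a matching left-hand TALEN that binds the opposite strand nearby, so that the two FokI domains meet over the spacer and make a double-strand break. Error-prone repair of that break can produce disrupting insertions or deletions.

The CMV promoter drives expression in transfected mammalian cells. The T7 designation suggests the coding sequence can also be transcribed in vitro into mRNA, which fits the targeted gene disruption in zebrafish described in the associated publication, although the record does not state a delivery route.
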