Addgene plasmid #47124: TAL3405
Depositing lab: Keith Joung. Depositing organization: Massachusetts General Hospital. Publication: Targeted gene disruption in somatic zebrafish cells using engineered TALENs. Sander JD, Cade L, Khayter C, Reyon D, Peterson RT, Joung JK, Yeh JR. Nat Biotechnol. 2011 Aug 5;29(8):697-8. doi: 10.1038/nbt.1934. PubMed 21822241.
Backbone
  Vector backbone: JDS71
  Backbone manufacturer: Addgene plasmid #32287
  Backbone size w/o insert (bp): 6447
  Vector type: Mammalian Expression ; T7
Growth in bacteria
  Bacterial resistance: Ampicillin, 100 μg/mL
  Growth temperature: 37°C
  Growth strain: XL1 Blue
  Copy number: High Copy
Gene/Insert
  Gene/Insert name: ZebrafishCommunity-asun-right (alt name: asun)
  Species: D. rerio (zebrafish)
  Insert size (bp): 1430
  Promoter: CMV
  Tag / fusion protein: 3X Flag (N terminal on backbone); WT FOKI (C terminal on backbone)
  Cloning method: Restriction Enzyme; 5′ cloning site BsmBI (destroyed during cloning); 3′ cloning site BsmBI (destroyed during cloning)
  Sequencing primers: 5′ CMV-F; 3′ BGH-rev
Terms and licenses: Academic/Nonprofit Terms; Industry Terms: Not Available to Industry
Depositor comments: Target binding site: TGAACTCAATCTTCCTGC It is strongly recommended that users perform a diagnostic digest to verify this plasmid prior to use. For example, a double digest of the plasmid with BamHI and KpnI should result in two bands at 2.3kb and 5.8kb.
How to cite: TAL3405 was a gift from Keith Joung (Addgene plasmid # 47124 ; http://n2t.net/addgene:47124 ; RRID:Addgene_47124)
